Addgene plasmid #40767: mutpRL-TK 1x perfect to seed plus 13-16 siRNA
Purpose: To evaluate the efficacy of silencing and the extent of cooperativity directed by a small silencing RNA bound at one or multiple sites on an mRNA
Depositing lab: Phillip Zamore. Depositing organization: University of Massachusetts, Worcester. Publication: Argonaute protein identity and pairing geometry determine cooperativity in mammalian RNA silencing. Broderick JA, Salomon WE, Ryder SP, Aronin N, Zamore PD. RNA. 2011 Oct;17(10):1858-69. Epub 2011 Aug 30. 10.1261/rna.2778911 PubMed 21878547.
Backbone
  Vector backbone: mutpRL-TK
  Backbone manufacturer: Sharp Lab (http://web.mit.edu/sharplab/RNAi/Cloning.html)
  Modifications to backbone: pRL-TK (Promega) was digested with XbaI, and the following ligated in: ctagattccgagatatcggtaatgggcc This produced a modified vector, still containing an XbaI site, but now also containing an ApaI site, to allow for directional cloning of 3' UTR inserts. Final vector: TAATTctagattccgagatatcggtaatgggccCTAGA
  Vector type: Luciferase
Growth in bacteria
  Bacterial resistance: Ampicillin, 100 μg/mL
  Growth temperature: 37°C
  Growth strain: Top10
  Copy number: High Copy
Gene/Insert
  Gene/Insert name: CXCR4 small RNA perfect to seed plus 13-16 target site
  Mutation: mutated from TAG to CTC at nt 387–389 of the Renilla luciferase open reading frame to generate mismatches with seed positions 5, 6, and 7 of the siRNA guide strand by PCR-directed mutagenesis
  Promoter: TK
  Tag / fusion protein: luciferase (N terminal on backbone)
  Cloning method: Restriction Enzyme; 5′ cloning site XbaI (not destroyed); 3′ cloning site ApaI (not destroyed)
  Sequencing primers: 5′ CCAATGCTATTGTTGAAGGTGCCAAG; 3′ CACTGCATTCTAGTTGTGGTTTGTCC
Terms and licenses: Academic/Nonprofit Terms; Industry Terms: Not Available to Industry
How to cite: mutpRL-TK 1x perfect to seed plus 13-16 siRNA was a gift from Phillip Zamore (Addgene plasmid # 40767 ; http://n2t.net/addgene:40767 ; RRID:Addgene_40767)
