[The description below was written by a language model from this plasmid's Addgene catalogue record.]
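Description:
mutpRL-TK 1x perfect to seed plus 13-16 siRNA is a mammalian Renilla luciferase reporter plasmid built on mutpRL-TK, a derivative of the commercial pRL-TK vector. In the backbone, a short linker was ligated into the XbaI site just downstream of the luciferase stop codon. This retains XbaI and adds an ApaI site, so 3′ UTR inserts can be cloned directionally. The plasmid is a high-copy construct propagated in E. coli under ampicillin selection. The record does not list the replication origin or other backbone features, and no feature table is provided.

The TK promoter, a relatively weak constitutive promoter from herpes simplex virus thymidine kinase, drives the Renilla luciferase open reading frame. Between XbaI and ApaI in the 3′ UTR sits a single copy ("1x") of a target site for the CXCR4 small RNA. As the name indicates, the site pairs perfectly with the guide's seed region and with supplementary positions 13–16, presumably leaving the rest of the guide unpaired, a geometry resembling microRNA-type rather than fully complementary siRNA-type targeting. The luciferase coding sequence also carries a TAG-to-CTC change at nucleotides 387–389. This change creates mismatches with seed positions 5, 6 and 7 of the siRNA guide strand, apparently to disrupt a fortuitous match within the coding region so that silencing reflects only the engineered UTR site.

The construct is intended for measuring how effectively a small silencing RNA represses an mRNA. Alongside related reporters with different numbers of sites, it helps assess whether binding at multiple sites acts cooperatively. The single-site version gives the one-site case for those comparisons.
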