>Addgene plasmid #40767 | mutpRL-TK 1x perfect to seed plus 13-16 siRNA | depositor partial sequence | sequence record 69463 | target site
CTAGACTGTTCATTGACGTATAGCTAGGGCC
