>Addgene plasmid #40767 | mutpRL-TK 1x perfect to seed plus 13-16 siRNA | addgene partial sequence | sequence record 70982 | EBV-rev 5'-GTGGTTTGTCCAAACTCATC-3'
GAGCGGCCGCTCTAGGGCCCTAGCTATACGTCAATGAACAGTCTAGAATTATTGTTCATTTTTGAGAACT
CGCTCAACGAACGATTTGATATATTTTCCCATTTCATCAGGTGCATCTTCTTGCGAAAAATGAAGACCTT
TTACTTTGACAAATTCAGTATTAGGAAACTTCTTGGCACCTTCAACAATAGCATTGGAAAAGAATCCTGG
GTCCGATTCAATAAACATTTTTGGTAAATCATCACTTGCACGTAGATAAGCATTATAATTCCTAACAATT
TGTACAACGTCAGGTTTACCACCTTTTACTAACGGGATTTCACGAGGCCATGATAATGTTGGACGACGAA
CTTCACCTTTCTCTTTGAATGGTTCAAGATATGCTGCAAATTCTTCTGGTTCTAACTTTCTCATGATTTT
TGATGGCAACATGGTTTCCACGAAGAAGTTATTCTCCAAAACCATTTTTTCTCCTTCTTCAGATTTGATC
AACGCAATATCTTCTTCAATATCAGGCCATTCATCCCATGATTCAATCACATCTACTACACTTTCAGCGT
GAACTATTGCTTTGATCTTATCTTGATGCTCATAGGAGTAATGAAATGCCAAACAAGCACCCCAATCATG
GCCGACAAAAATGATCTTCTTTGGTAAATTAAGAAGTTCAAACCATGCAGTAAGATATTTGTAATGATCA
AGTAACCTATAAGAACCATTACCAGATTTGCCTGATTTGCCCATACCAATAAGGTCTGGTATAATACACC
GCGCTACTGGCTCAATATGTGGCACAACATGTCGCCATAAATAAGAAGAGGCCGCGTTACCATGTAAAAA
AATAACAGCATTTTCTGCATGTTTTTCTGAATCATAATAATTAATAAATGAATCAAGAACATTCATTTGT
TTACATCTGGCCCACCACTGCGGACCAGTT
